>Addgene plasmid #12436 | pEBG-bZIPa | addgene partial sequence | sequence record 19835 | 12436 with pGEX5'
TGGTTCCGCGTGGATCCGGAGCGGGCAAGGCCAAGAAGTCGGTGGACAAGAACAGCAACGAGTACCGGGT
GCGGCGCGAGCGCAACAACATCGCGGTGCGCAAGAGCCGCGACAAGGCCAAGCAGCGCAACGTGGAGACG
CAGCAGAAGGTGCTGGAGCTGACCAGTGACAATGACCGCCTGCGCAAGCGGGTGGAACAGCTGAGCCGCG
AACTGGACACGCTGCGGGGCATCTTCCGCCAGCTGCCAGAGAGCTCCTTGGTCAAGGCCATGGGCAACTG
CGCGTGAATTCGGTACCATCGATGCGGCCGCGACTCTAGAGTGAGGGTCCCCACCTGGGACCCTTGAGAG
TATCAGGTCTCCCACGTGGGAGACAAGAAATCCCTGTTTAATATTTAAACAGCAGTGTTCCCCATCTGGG
TCCTTGCACCCCTCACTCTGGCCTCAGCCGACTGCACAGCGGCCCCTGCATCCCCTTGGCTGTGAGGCCC
CTGGACAAGCAGAGGTGGCCAGAGCTGGGAGGCATGGCCCTGGGGTCCCACGAATTTGCTGGGGAATCTC
GTTTTTCTTCTTAAGACTTTTGGGACATGGTTTGACTCCCGAACATCACCGACGTGTCTCCTGTTTTTCT
GGGTGGGCTCGGGACACCTGCCCTGCCCCCACGAGGGTCAGGACTGTGACTCTTTT
