[The description below was written by a language model from this plasmid's Addgene catalogue record.]
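Description:
pEBG-bZIPa is a mammalian expression plasmid built on the pEBG backbone (about 6.1 kb without insert), a vector designed to produce glutathione S-transferase (GST) fusion proteins in mammalian cells. It is propagated in E. coli as a high-copy plasmid under ampicillin selection. The record gives no feature table and does not state the promoter, the origin of replication or any mammalian selection marker. It also cautions that this particular version of pEBG may differ from other pEBG vectors in circulation, so backbone details should not be assumed from other maps.

The insert is the basic region-leucine zipper (bZIP) domain of human C/EBPα (CEBPA), the portion of this transcription factor that mediates DNA binding and dimerisation. It was amplified by PCR and cloned between the BamHI and EcoRI sites of the vector, both of which remain intact. This places the domain downstream of the backbone-encoded GST so that the product carries an N-terminal GST tag. No mutation of the insert is recorded.

A GST-tagged bZIP domain expressed in mammalian cells can be captured on glutathione resin, which makes a construct like this suited to pull-down and co-precipitation experiments that test which proteins associate with this region of C/EBPα. The associated publication concerns synergistic activation of the macrophage colony-stimulating factor receptor promoter by C/EBP and AML1, so mapping interactions between these factors is a plausible purpose, although the record does not spell out the specific experiments.
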