Addgene plasmid #12436: pEBG-bZIPa
Depositing lab: Dong-Er Zhang. Publication: CCAAT enhancer-binding protein (C/EBP) and AML1 (CBF alpha2) synergistically activate the macrophage colony-stimulating factor receptor promoter. Zhang DE, Hetherington CJ, Meyers S, Rhoades KL, Larson CJ, Chen HM, Hiebert SW, Tenen DG. Mol Cell Biol. 1996 Mar . 16(3):1231-40. PubMed 8622667.
Backbone
  Vector backbone: pEBG
  Backbone manufacturer: Bruce Mayer
  Backbone size w/o insert (bp): 6100
  Vector type: Mammalian Expression
Growth in bacteria
  Bacterial resistance: Ampicillin, 100 μg/mL
  Growth temperature: 37°C
  Growth strain: DH5alpha
  Copy number: High Copy
Gene/Insert
  Gene/Insert name: bZIP of C/EBPa (alt name: CEBPA)
  Species: H. sapiens (human)
  Mutation: pEBG vector is from Bruce Mayer, may be different from other pEBG vectors in public domain.
  Entrez Gene: CEBPA (a.k.a. C/EBP-alpha, CEBP)
  Tag / fusion protein: GST (N terminal on backbone)
  Cloning method: Restriction Enzyme; 5′ cloning site BamHI (not destroyed); 3′ cloning site EcoRI (not destroyed)
  Sequencing primers: 5′ NA
Terms and licenses: Academic/Nonprofit Terms; Industry Terms: Not Available to Industry
Depositor comments: bZIP of human C/EBPa was PCRed using GGAGCGGGCAAGGC and TCACGCGCAGTTGCCC and inserted into BamHI and EcoRI sites of pEBG vector.
How to cite: pEBG-bZIPa was a gift from Dong-Er Zhang (Addgene plasmid # 12436 ; http://n2t.net/addgene:12436 ; RRID:Addgene_12436)
